Addgene plasmid #61665: KIF1A(1-393)-GCN4-2xmCherry-EF(C)
Purpose: Tandem mCherry-labeled, forced-dimeric, truncated kinesin-3 fused to EF Hand linker
Depositing lab: Kristen Verhey. Depositing organization: University of Michigan. Publication: A method for multiprotein assembly in cells reveals independent action of kinesins in complex. Norris SR, Soppina V, Dizaji AS, Schimert KI, Sept D, Cai D, Sivaramakrishnan S, Verhey KJ. J Cell Biol. 2014 Nov 10;207(3):393-406. doi: 10.1083/jcb.201407086. Epub 2014 Nov 3. PubMed 25365993.
Backbone
  Vector backbone: C1
  Backbone manufacturer: Clontech
  Backbone size w/o insert (bp): 4013
  Total vector size (bp): 6879
  Vector type: Mammalian Expression
Growth in bacteria
  Bacterial resistance: Kanamycin, 50 μg/mL
  Growth temperature: 37°C
  Growth strain: DH5alpha
  Copy number: High Copy
Gene/Insert
  Gene/Insert name: KIF1A(1-393)-GCN4-2xmCherry-EF(C) (alt name: KIF1A)
  Species: H. sapiens (human)
  Insert size (bp): 2904
  Entrez Gene: KIF1A (a.k.a. ATSV, C2orf20, HSN2C, MRD9, NESCAVS, SPG30, UNC104)
Terms and licenses: Academic/Nonprofit Terms; Industry Terms: Not Available to Industry
How to cite: KIF1A(1-393)-GCN4-2xmCherry-EF(C) was a gift from Kristen Verhey (Addgene plasmid # 61665 ; http://n2t.net/addgene:61665 ; RRID:Addgene_61665)
