[The description below was written by a language model from this plasmid's Addgene catalogue record and pLannotate feature annotations shown in this document.]
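Description:
KIF1A(1-393)-GCN4-2xmCherry-EF(C) is a 6,879 bp mammalian expression plasmid built on a Clontech C1-type backbone. It replicates in E. coli at high copy from a ColE1/pUC-type origin and also carries an f1 phage origin. A single NeoR/KanR (aminoglycoside phosphotransferase) cassette sits behind tandem bacterial (bla) and SV40 early promoters and ends in an HSV TK polyadenylation signal. It therefore gives kanamycin resistance in bacteria and can, in principle, support G418 selection in mammalian cells. The short ble, bGH poly(A) and SV40 large T matches in the feature table are partial hits and are probably backbone remnants rather than functional elements.

The payload is one fusion open reading frame driven by the CMV immediate-early enhancer and promoter and terminated by the SV40 poly(A) signal. It begins with residues 1-393 of the kinesin-3 motor KIF1A, which the record lists as human. The automated annotation labels this region as a mouse Kif1c fragment, most likely because kinesin-3 motor domains are closely related. A fragment of yeast GCN4, corresponding to its leucine zipper coiled coil, follows and forces the truncated motor to dimerize. Two tandem mCherry copies then provide bright red fluorescence. The C-terminal EF(C) module matches a fragment of the EF-hand calcium-binding protein S100G (calbindin D9k) and serves as the EF hand linker named in the record. The "(C)" designation suggests one half of a split EF-hand pair that would associate with a complementary partner, although the record does not state this.

According to the associated study, the construct belongs to a method for assembling multiprotein complexes in cells. That method was used to examine how kinesin motors behave when they are linked together in a defined complex.
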