Features (pLannotate 1.2.2; 18 found; start..end, strand, type, name):
     61..364     +  enhancer       CMV enhancer: human cytomegalovirus immediate early enhancer
    365..568     +  promoter       CMV promoter: human cytomegalovirus (CMV) immediate early promoter
    591..634     +  misc_feature   MCS (fragment): multiple cloning site
    650..1813    +  CDS            Kif1c (fragment): KIF1C_MOUSE - Experimental evidence at protein level: Swiss-Prot protein existence level 1. Motor required for the retrograde transport of Golgi vesicles to the endoplasmic reticulum. Has a microtubule plus end-directed motility (By similarity). From Mus musculus (Mouse).
   1841..1927    +  CDS            GCN4 (fragment): GCN4_YEAST - Also known as AAS101 From Saccharomyces cerevisiae (strain ATCC 204508 / S288c) (Baker's yeast).
   1973..2680    +  CDS            mCherry: mCherry is a basic (constitutively fluorescent) red fluorescent protein published in 2004, derived from Discosoma sp.. It is reported to be a very rapidly-maturing monomer with low acid sensitivity.
   2696..3403    +  CDS            mCherry: mCherry is a basic (constitutively fluorescent) red fluorescent protein published in 2004, derived from Discosoma sp.. It is reported to be a very rapidly-maturing monomer with low acid sensitivity.
   3458..3553    +  CDS            S100G (fragment): S100G_BOVIN - Also known as CALB3, S100D. Experimental evidence at protein level: Swiss-Prot protein existence level 1. From Bos taurus (Bovine).
   3561..3644    +  CDS            large T antigen (fragment): large T antigen from SV40 (simian virus 40)
   3667..3788    +  polyA_signal   SV40 poly(A) signal: SV40 polyadenylation signal
   3822..4250    -  rep_origin     f1 ori (sequence partly withheld): f1 bacteriophage origin of replication; arrow indicates direction of (+) strand synthesis
   4277..4381    +  promoter       AmpR promoter: bla
   4383..4740    +  promoter       SV40 promoter: SV40 enhancer and early promoter
   4775..5569    +  CDS            NeoR/KanR: aminoglycoside phosphotransferase from Tn5; aph(3')-II (or nptII); confers resistance to neomycin, kanamycin, and G418 (Geneticin®)
   5590..5742    +  CDS            ble (fragment): BLE_KLEPN - Experimental evidence at protein level: Swiss-Prot protein existence level 1. Binding protein with a strong affinity to the bleomycin family of antibiotics. Binds to CL990; an antimitotic-antibiotic compound. From Klebsiella pneumoniae.
   5801..5848    +  polyA_signal   HSV TK poly(A) signal: herpes simplex virus thymidine kinase polyadenylation signal (Cole and Stacy, 1985)
   5939..5955    -  polyA_signal   bGH poly(A) signal (fragment): bovine growth hormone polyadenylation signal
   6177..6765    +  rep_origin     ori: high-copy-number ColE1/pMB1/pBR322/pUC origin of replication
>Addgene plasmid #61665 | KIF1A(1-393)-GCN4-2xmCherry-EF(C) | depositor full sequence | sequence record 100656 | Full plasmid sequence
TAGTTATTAATAGTAATCAATTACGGGGTCATTAGTTCATAGCCCATATATGGAGTTCCGCGTTACATAA
CTTACGGTAAATGGCCCGCCTGGCTGACCGCCCAACGACCCCCGCCCATTGACGTCAATAATGACGTATG
TTCCCATAGTAACGCCAATAGGGACTTTCCATTGACGTCAATGGGTGGAGTATTTACGGTAAACTGCCCA
CTTGGCAGTACATCAAGTGTATCATATGCCAAGTACGCCCCCTATTGACGTCAATGACGGTAAATGGCCC
GCCTGGCATTATGCCCAGTACATGACCTTATGGGACTTTCCTACTTGGCAGTACATCTACGTATTAGTCA
TCGCTATTACCATGGTGATGCGGTTTTGGCAGTACATCAATGGGCGTGGATAGCGGTTTGACTCACGGGG
ATTTCCAAGTCTCCACCCCATTGACGTCAATGGGAGTTTGTTTTGGCACCAAAATCAACGGGACTTTCCA
AAATGTCGTAACAACTCCGCCCCATTGACGCAAATGGGCGGTAGGCGTGTACGGTGGGAGGTCTATATAA
GCAGAGCTGGTTTAGTGAACCGTCAGATCCGCTAGCGCTACCGGACTCAGATCTCGAGCTCAAGCTTCGA
ATTCGGGAAGCTTGCCACCATGGCTGGGGCCTCTGTGAAGGTGGCGGTGCGCGTCCGCCCCTTCAACTCC
CGGGAAATGAGCCGCGACTCCAAGTGCATCATTCAGATGTCTGGAAACACCACCACCATTGTCAACCCCA
AACAGCCCAAGGAGACACCCAAGAGCTTCAGCTTCGATTACTCCTACTGGTCACATACCTCGCCCGAGGA
CATCAACTATGCCTCTCAGAAGCAGGTCTACAGGGACATTGGGGAGGAGATGCTACAGCATGCCTTTGAG
GGCTACAACGTGTGCATCTTTGCCTATGGACAGACAGGGGCTGGCAAGTCCTACACCATGATGGGCAAAC
AAGAGAAGGACCAGCAAGGCATCATCCCACAGCTCTGTGAAGACCTCTTCTCTCGAATCAATGACACGAC
CAACGACAACATGTCCTATTCTGTGGAGGTCAGCTACATGGAGATTTACTGTGAGCGAGTCCGCGACCTC
CTGAACCCCAAGAACAAAGGCAACCTGCGTGTGAGGGAGCACCCTCTGCTGGGGCCTTATGTGGAGGACC
TCTCCAAGCTGGCTGTGACCTCCTACAATGACATCCAGGACCTCATGGACTCAGGGAACAAGGCCAGGAC
TGTGGCGGCCACAAACATGAATGAGACCAGCAGCCGTTCTCACGCCGTCTTCAACATCATCTTCACCCAG
AAGCGCCATGATGCGGAGACCAACATCACCACAGAGAAAGTGAGCAAAATCAGCCTGGTGGACCTGGCGG
GCAGTGAACGAGCCGACTCCACGGGAGCCAAGGGCACACGACTCAAGGAGGGAGCCAACATCAACAAGTC
TTTGACCACCCTGGGAAAGGTCATCTCTGCTCTCGCTGAAATGGACTCTGGACCCAATAAGAACAAGAAA
AAGAAGAAGACAGACTTCATCCCTTACCGAGACTCGGTATTGACATGGCTTCTCCGGGAAAACCTGGGCG
GCAACTCAAGGACAGCCATGGTGGCAGCCCTGAGCCCTGCGGACATCAACTATGATGAGACCCTCAGCAC
ACTGAGATATGCAGACCGGGCCAAACAGATCCGCTGCAACGCCATTATCAATGAGGACCCTAACAACAAG
CTGATTCGAGAACTGAAGGATGAGGTGACCAGGCTGCGAGATCTGCTGTACGCCCAAGGTCTTGGCGATA
TCACTGACGGCGCGGGAGTGAAACAACTTGAAGACAAGGTTGAAGAATTGGCTTCGAAAAATTATCACTT
GGAAAATGAGGTTGCCAGATTAAAGAAATTAGTTGGGGTACCGGGAGGTGGTGGAGGAGGAGGTGGAGGA
CCGGTCGCCACCATGGTCAGCAAAGGGGAAGAGGATAACATGGCCATCATCAAAGAGTTCATGCGGTTCA
AGGTGCACATGGAAGGCAGCGTGAACGGACATGAGTTCGAGATCGAAGGAGAAGGAGAGGGACGCCCTTA
CGAGGGAACTCAGACCGCAAAGCTGAAAGTGACTAAGGGTGGCCCTCTGCCGTTTGCGTGGGACATTCTG
TCCCCGCAATTCATGTATGGCTCAAAAGCCTACGTCAAACACCCAGCTGACATCCCAGACTACCTGAAAC
TCAGCTTTCCGGAAGGATTCAAGTGGGAACGCGTCATGAATTTCGAAGATGGCGGAGTGGTCACCGTGAC
TCAAGACAGCTCGTTGCAAGACGGGGAGTTTATCTACAAGGTGAAGCTCCGGGGAACTAACTTCCCATCA
GACGGTCCGGTCATGCAGAAAAAGACGATGGGTTGGGAAGCCTCCTCGGAGAGAATGTACCCAGAGGACG
GCGCGCTGAAGGGTGAAATCAAACAGAGACTCAAACTGAAAGATGGAGGACACTACGACGCGGAAGTCAA
GACCACCTACAAGGCAAAGAAACCAGTGCAGTTGCCAGGAGCGTACAACGTGAACATCAAACTTGATATC
ACCTCGCACAACGAAGATTACACCATTGTGGAGCAATACGAACGGGCGGAAGGAAGGCATTCGACCGGGG
GAATGGACGAATTATACAAGGGCTCCGGGAGCGGAATGGTGAGCAAGGGAGAAGAAGATAACATGGCTAT
TATCAAGGAATTTATGCGCTTCAAGGTTCATATGGAGGGCTCAGTGAACGGGCACGAATTTGAAATCGAG
GGAGAGGGAGAAGGCAGACCGTACGAAGGCACCCAGACTGCTAAGCTGAAGGTTACTAAGGGAGGACCTC
TGCCCTTCGCATGGGACATCCTTTCGCCGCAGTTCATGTACGGTTCCAAGGCTTATGTGAAGCACCCGGC
AGACATTCCGGATTACCTGAAGCTGTCATTCCCTGAGGGCTTTAAGTGGGAGCGCGTGATGAACTTTGAA
GATGGTGGAGTGGTGACTGTGACCCAAGACTCCTCCCTGCAAGATGGGGAGTTCATCTACAAAGTCAAGT
TGCGCGGAACTAATTTCCCTTCGGACGGGCCGGTGATGCAGAAGAAAACTATGGGATGGGAAGCTTCATC
GGAAAGGATGTACCCCGAGGACGGAGCCCTGAAAGGGGAGATCAAGCAGCGGCTCAAGCTCAAGGATGGC
GGTCATTACGACGCCGAAGTCAAGACCACGTACAAGGCCAAGAAGCCGGTGCAGCTCCCTGGCGCGTACA
ATGTCAATATCAAGCTCGACATCACGTCCCATAATGAGGATTATACTATCGTGGAACAGTACGAGCGCGC
CGAAGGACGGCACTCAACCGGAGGAATGGACGAGCTGTACAAAGGTTCAGGACCGGTTTCGGGATCGGGA
GGGAGCGGAGGATCCGGGGGTTCCGGTTCGACGCTCGACGAACTTTTCGAGGAACTGGACAAGAACGGCG
ATGGGGAAGTCAGCTTCGAGGAGTTTCAAGTGTTGGTAAAGAAAATCTCCCAGTGATCTAGATCATAATC
AGCCATACCACATTTGTAGAGGTTTTACTTGCTTTAAAAAACCTCCCACACCTCCCCCTGAACCTGAAAC
ATAAAATGAATGCAATTGTTGTTGTTAACTTGTTTATTGCAGCTTATAATGGTTACAAATAAAGCAATAG
CATCACAAATTTCACAAATAAAGCATTTTTTTCACTGCATTCTAGTTGTGGTTTGTCCAAACTCATCAAT
GTATCTTAAGGCGTAAATTGTAAGCGTTAATATTTTGTTAAAATTCGCGTTAAATTTTTGTTAAATCAGC
TCATTTTTTAACCAATAGGCCGAAATCGGCAAAATCCCTTATAAATCAAAAGAATAGACCGAGATAGGGT
[37 nt withheld, positions 3921-3957]
AAAGAACGTGGACTCCAACGTCAAAGG
[49 nt withheld, positions 3985-4033]
T
[91 nt withheld, positions 4035-4125]
G
[124 nt withheld, positions 4127-4250]
CAGGTGGCACTTTTCGGGGAAATGTGCGCGGAACCCCTATTTGTTTATTTTTCTAAATACATTCAAATAT
GTATCCGCTCATGAGACAATAACCCTGATAAATGCTTCAATAATATTGAAAAAGGAAGAGTCCTGAGGCG
GAAAGAACCAGCTGTGGAATGTGTGTCAGTTAGGGTGTGGAAAGTCCCCAGGCTCCCCAGCAGGCAGAAG
TATGCAAAGCATGCATCTCAATTAGTCAGCAACCAGGTGTGGAAAGTCCCCAGGCTCCCCAGCAGGCAGA
AGTATGCAAAGCATGCATCTCAATTAGTCAGCAACCATAGTCCCGCCCCTAACTCCGCCCATCCCGCCCC
TAACTCCGCCCAGTTCCGCCCATTCTCCGCCCCATGGCTGACTAATTTTTTTTATTTATGCAGAGGCCGA
GGCCGCCTCGGCCTCTGAGCTATTCCAGAAGTAGTGAGGAGGCTTTTTTGGAGGCCTAGGCTTTTGCAAA
GATCGATCAAGAGACAGGATGAGGATCGTTTCGCATGATTGAACAAGATGGATTGCACGCAGGTTCTCCG
GCCGCTTGGGTGGAGAGGCTATTCGGCTATGACTGGGCACAACAGACAATCGGCTGCTCTGATGCCGCCG
TGTTCCGGCTGTCAGCGCAGGGGCGCCCGGTTCTTTTTGTCAAGACCGACCTGTCCGGTGCCCTGAATGA
ACTGCAAGACGAGGCAGCGCGGCTATCGTGGCTGGCCACGACGGGCGTTCCTTGCGCAGCTGTGCTCGAC
GTTGTCACTGAAGCGGGAAGGGACTGGCTGCTATTGGGCGAAGTGCCGGGGCAGGATCTCCTGTCATCTC
ACCTTGCTCCTGCCGAGAAAGTATCCATCATGGCTGATGCAATGCGGCGGCTGCATACGCTTGATCCGGC
TACCTGCCCATTCGACCACCAAGCGAAACATCGCATCGAGCGAGCACGTACTCGGATGGAAGCCGGTCTT
GTCGATCAGGATGATCTGGACGAAGAGCATCAGGGGCTCGCGCCAGCCGAACTGTTCGCCAGGCTCAAGG
CGAGCATGCCCGACGGCGAGGATCTCGTCGTGACCCATGGCGATGCCTGCTTGCCGAATATCATGGTGGA
AAATGGCCGCTTTTCTGGATTCATCGACTGTGGCCGGCTGGGTGTGGCGGACCGCTATCAGGACATAGCG
TTGGCTACCCGTGATATTGCTGAAGAGCTTGGCGGCGAATGGGCTGACCGCTTCCTCGTGCTTTACGGTA
TCGCCGCTCCCGATTCGCAGCGCATCGCCTTCTATCGCCTTCTTGACGAGTTCTTCTGAGCGGGACTCTG
GGGTTCGAAATGACCGACCAAGCGACGCCCAACCTGCCATCACGAGATTTCGATTCCACCGCCGCCTTCT
ATGAAAGGTTGGGCTTCGGAATCGTTTTCCGGGACGCCGGCTGGATGATCCTCCAGCGCGGGGATCTCAT
GCTGGAGTTCTTCGCCCACCCTAGGGGGAGGCTAACTGAAACACGGAAGGAGACAATACCGGAAGGAACC
CGCGCTATGACGGCAATAAAAAGACAGAATAAAACGCACGGTGTTGGGTCGTTTGTTCATAAACGCGGGG
TTCGGTCCCAGGGCTGGCACTCTGTCGATACCCCACCGAGACCCCATTGGGGCCAATACGCCCGCGTTTC
TTCCTTTTCCCCACCCCACCCCCCAAGTTCGGGTGAAGGCCCAGGGCTCGCAGCCAACGTCGGGGCGGCA
GGCCCTGCCATAGCCTCAGGTTACTCATATATACTTTAGATTGATTTAAAACTTCATTTTTAATTTAAAA
GGATCTAGGTGAAGATCCTTTTTGATAATCTCATGACCAAAATCCCTTAACGTGAGTTTTCGTTCCACTG
AGCGTCAGACCCCGTAGAAAAGATCAAAGGATCTTCTTGAGATCCTTTTTTTCTGCGCGTAATCTGCTGC
TTGCAAACAAAAAAACCACCGCTACCAGCGGTGGTTTGTTTGCCGGATCAAGAGCTACCAACTCTTTTTC
CGAAGGTAACTGGCTTCAGCAGAGCGCAGATACCAAATACTGTCCTTCTAGTGTAGCCGTAGTTAGGCCA
CCACTTCAAGAACTCTGTAGCACCGCCTACATACCTCGCTCTGCTAATCCTGTTACCAGTGGCTGCTGCC
AGTGGCGATAAGTCGTGTCTTACCGGGTTGGACTCAAGACGATAGTTACCGGATAAGGCGCAGCGGTCGG
GCTGAACGGGGGGTTCGTGCACACAGCCCAGCTTGGAGCGAACGACCTACACCGAACTGAGATACCTACA
GCGTGAGCTATGAGAAAGCGCCACGCTTCCCGAAGGGAGAAAGGCGGACAGGTATCCGGTAAGCGGCAGG
GTCGGAACAGGAGAGCGCACGAGGGAGCTTCCAGGGGGAAACGCCTGGTATCTTTATAGTCCTGTCGGGT
TTCGCCACCTCTGACTTGAGCGTCGATTTTTGTGATGCTCGTCAGGGGGGCGGAGCCTATGGAAAAACGC
CAGCAACGCGGCCTTTTTACGGTTCCTGGCCTTTTGCTGGCCTTTTGCTCACATGTTCTTTCCTGCGTTA
TCCCCTGATTCTGTGGATAACCGTATTACCGCCATGCAT
