>Addgene plasmid #61665 | KIF1A(1-393)-GCN4-2xmCherry-EF(C) | addgene partial sequence | sequence record 102989 | CMV-F 5'-CGCAAATGGGCGGTAGGCGTG-3'
AGTGAACCGTCAGATCCGCTAGCGCTACCGGACTCAGATCTCGAGCTCAAGCTTCGAATTCGGGAAGCTT
GCCACCATGGCCGGGGCCTCTGTGAAGGTGGCGGTGCGCGTCCGCCCCTTCAACTCCCGGGAAATGAGCC
GCGACTCCAAGTGCATCATTCAGATGTCTGGAAACACCACCACCATTGTCAACCCCAAACAGCCCAAGGA
GACACCCAAGAGCTTCAGCTTCGATTACTCCTACTGGTCACATACCTCGCCCGAGGACATCAACTATGCC
TCTCAGAAGCAGGTCTACAGGGACATTGGGGAGGAGATGCTACAGCATGCCTTTGAGGGCTACAACGTGT
GCATCTTTGCCTATGGACAGACAGGGGCTGGCAAGTCCTACACCATGATGGGCAAACAAGAGAAGGACCA
GCAAGGCATCATCCCACAGCTCTGTGAAGACCTCTTCTCTCGAATCAATGACACGACCAACGACAACATG
TCCTATTCTGTGGAGGTCAGCTACATGGAGATTTACTGTGAGCGAGTCCGCGACCTCCTGAACCCCAAGA
ACAAAGGCAACCTGCGTGTGAGGGAGCACCCTCTGCTGGGGCCTTATGTGGAGGACCTCTCCAAGCTGGC
TGTGACCTCCTACAATGACATCCAGGACCTCATGGACTCAGGGAACAAGGCCAGGACTGTGGCGGCCACA
AACATGAATGAGACCAGCAGCCGTTCTCACGCCGTCTTCAACATCATCTTCACCCAGAAGCGCCATGATG
CGGAGACCAACATCACCACAGAGAAAGTGAGCAAAATCAGCCT
