>Addgene plasmid #61665 | KIF1A(1-393)-GCN4-2xmCherry-EF(C) | addgene partial sequence | sequence record 102990 | SV40pA-R 5'-GAAATTTGTGATGCTATTGC-3'
GTTAACAACAACAATTGCATTCATTTTATGTTTCAGGTTCAGGGGGAGGTGTGGGAGGTTTTTTAAAGCA
AGTAAAACCTCTACAAATGTGGTATGGCTGATTATGATCTAGATCACTGGGAGATTTTCTTTACCAACAC
TTGAAACTCCTCGAAGCTGACTTCCCCATCGCCGTTCTTGTCCAGTTCCTCGAAAAGTTCGTCGAGCGTC
GAACCGGAACCCCCGGATCCTCCGCTCCCTCCCGATCCCGAAACCGGTCCTGAACCTTTGTACAGCTCGT
CCATTCCTCCGGTTGAGTGCCGTCCTTCGGCGCGCTCGTACTGTTCCACGATAGTATAATCCTCATTATG
GGACGTGATGTCGAGCTTGATATTGACATTGTACGCGCCAGGGAGCTGCACCGGCTTCTTGGCCTTGTAC
GTGGTCTTGACTTCGGCGTCGTAATGACCGCCATCCTTGAGCTTGAGCCGCTGCTTGATCTCCCCTTTCA
GGGCTCCGTCCTCGGGGTACATCCTTTCCGATGAAGCTTCCCATCCCATAGTTTTCTTCTGCATCACCGG
CCCGTCCGAAGGGAAATTAGTTCCGCGCAACTTGACTTTGTAGATGAACTCCCCATCTTGCAGGGAGGAG
TCTTGGGTCACAGTCACCACTCCACCATCTTCAAAGTTCATCACGCGCTCCCACTTAAAGCCCTCAGGGA
ATGACAGCTTCAGGTAATCCGGAATGTCTGCCGGGTGCTTCACATAAGCCTTGGAACCGTACATGAACTG
CGGCGAAAGGATGTCCCATGCGAAGGGC
