>Addgene plasmid #61665 | KIF1A(1-393)-GCN4-2xmCherry-EF(C) | addgene partial sequence | sequence record 104348 | hKIF1A-F 5'-CATGATGCGGAGACCAACAT-3'
TGGCGGGCAGTGAACGAGCCGACTCCACGGGAGCCAAGGGCACACGACTCAAGGAGGGAGCCAACATCAA
CAAGTCTTTGACCACCCTGGGAAAGGTCATCTCTGCTCTCGCTGAAATGGACTCTGGACCCAATAAGAAC
AAGAAAAAGAAGAAGACAGACTTCATCCCTTACCGAGACTCGGTATTGACATGGCTTCTCCGGGAAAACC
TGGGCGGCAACTCAAGGACAGCCATGGTGGCAGCCCTGAGCCCTGCGGACATCAACTATGATGAGACCCT
CAGCACACTGAGATATGCAGACCGGGCCAAACAGATCCGCTGCAACGCCATTATCAATGAGGACCCTAAC
AACAAGCTGATTCGAGAACTGAAGGATGAGGTGACCAGGCTGCGAGATCTGCTGTACGCCCAAGGTCTTG
GCGATATCACTGACGGCGCGGGAGTGAAACAACTTGAAGACAAGGTTGAAGAATTGGCTTCGAAAAATTA
TCACTTGGAAAATGAGGTTGCCAGATTAAAGAAATTAGTTGGGGTACCGGGAGGTGGTGGAGGAGGAGGT
GGAGGACCGGTCGCCACCATGGTCAGCAAAGGGGAAGAGGATAACATGGCCATCATCAAAGAGTTCATGC
GGTTCAAGGTGCACATGGAAGGCAGCGTGAACGGACATGAGTTCGAGATCGAAGGAGAAGGAGAGGGACG
CCCTTACGAGGGAACTCAGACCGC
